>Addgene plasmid #53626 | BRD2A-c014 | depositor partial sequence | sequence record 83754 | insert sequence
ATGCACCATCATCATCATCATTCTTCTGGTGTAGATCTGGGTACCGAGAACCTGTACTTCCAATCCATGG
AACAACTGAAGCATTGCAATGGCATTCTTAAAGAGCTCCTGAGTAAAAAACACGCCGCCTATGCGTGGCC
ATTTTATAAACCGGTGGATGCCTCTGCGCTGGGTCTGCATGATTATCACGATATCATTAAACATCCGATG
GATCTCTCAACCGTTAAACGTAAAATGGAAAATCGCGATTATCGTGATGCCCAGGAATTTGCGGCGGATG
TACGCCTCATGTTTTCGAACTGCTACAAATATAACCCTCCAGATCACGATGTTGTGGCAATGGCACGAAA
GCTACAGGATGTATTTGAGTTCCGTTATGCCAAGATGCCAGATTGACAGTAAAGGTGGATACGGATCCGA
A
