>Addgene plasmid #53626 | BRD2A-c014 | addgene partial sequence | sequence record 86594 | T7 5'-TAATACGACTCACTATAGGG-3'
ATTCCCTCTAGAAATAATTTTGTTTAACTTTAGAAGGAGATATACATATGCACCATCATCATCATCATTC
TTCTGGTGTAGATCTGGGTACCGAGAACCTGTACTTCCAATCCATGGAACAACTGAAGCATTGCAATGGC
ATTCTTAAAGAGCTCCTGAGTAAAAAACACGCCGCCTATGCGTGGCCATTTTATAAACCGGTGGATGCCT
CTGCGCTGGGTCTGCATGATTATCACGATATCATTAAACATCCGATGGATCTCTCAACCGTTAAACGTAA
AATGGAAAATCGCGATTATCGTGATGCCCAGGAATTTGCGGCGGATGTACGCCTCATGTTTTCGAACTGC
TACAAATATAACCCTCCAGATCACGATGTTGTGGCAATGGCACGAAAGCTACAGGATGTATTTGAGTTCC
GTTATGCCAAGATGCCAGATTGACAGTAAAGGTGGATACGGATCCGAATTCGAGCTCCGTCGACAAGCTT
GCGGCCGCACTCGAGCACCACCACCACCACCACTGAGATCCGGCTGCTAACAAAGCCCGAAAGGAAGCTG
AGTTGGCTGCTGCCACCGCTGAGCAATAACTAGCATAACCCCTTGGGGCCTCTAAACGGGTCTTGAGGGG
TTTTTTGCTGAAAGGAGGAACTATATCCGGATTGGCGAATGGG
[124 nt withheld, positions 674-797]
C
[91 nt withheld, positions 799-889]
A
[49 nt withheld, positions 891-939]
CCTTTGACGTTGGAGTCCACGTTCTTTAATAGTGGACTCTG
