[The description below was written by a language model from this plasmid's Addgene catalogue record.]
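Description:
BRD2A-c014 is a bacterial expression plasmid built on pNIC28-Bsa4, a pET28-derived vector from a structural genomics programme designed for high-throughput ligation-independent cloning. It is maintained in E. coli as a high-copy plasmid under kanamycin selection; the record lists a general cloning strain for propagation and a BL21(DE3) derivative carrying a rare-codon tRNA plasmid for protein production. No feature table is provided, so the origin of replication and other backbone elements are not itemised beyond the depositor's description of the pET28 lineage.

The insert is a 421 bp fragment of BRD2 (recorded as BRD2A), placed under a T7 promoter with lac regulation, so that transcription depends on T7 RNA polymerase supplied by a DE3 lysogen host and is held off until induction. The coding region is fused at its N terminus to a hexahistidine tag followed by a TEV protease cleavage site, which allows capture by immobilised metal affinity chromatography and subsequent removal of the tag. In the parental vector the cloning site is occupied by a SacB stuffer fragment, which is released by BsaI digestion; T4 polymerase treatment then generates the single-stranded overhangs for LIC, and the stuffer gives negative selection against uncut vector.

The depositor notes that the construct was designed for structure determination and may not encode the full open reading frame; the short insert is consistent with a truncated piece of the protein, though the exact boundaries are not stated. The record links it to a deposited crystal structure, indicating its use for producing recombinant protein for crystallography and related biochemical work.
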