Addgene plasmid #53626: BRD2A-c014
Purpose: bacterial expression plasmid
Depositing lab: Nicola Burgess-Brown. Depositing organization: University of Oxford.
Backbone
  Vector backbone: pNIC28-Bsa4
  Backbone manufacturer: SGC
  Vector type: Bacterial Expression
Growth in bacteria
  Bacterial resistance: Kanamycin, 50 μg/mL
  Growth temperature: 37°C
  Growth strain: Mach1 ; BL21(DE3)-R3-pRARE2
  Copy number: High Copy
Gene/Insert
  Gene/Insert name: BRD2A (alt names: 4MR5; gi|4826806)
  Insert size (bp): 421
  Mutation: Bacterial expression for structure determination; may not be full ORF, see comments
  Promoter: T7
  Tag / fusion protein: His-6-TEV (N terminal on insert)
  Cloning method: Ligation Independent Cloning
  Sequencing primers: 5′ T7; 3′ T7-term
Terms and licenses: Academic/Nonprofit Terms; Industry Terms: Not Available to Industry
Depositor comments: T7/lac regulated, N-terminal His-tag, TEV, LIC cloning using BsaI cleavage/T4 polymerase, SacB stuffer fragment, pET28 backbone. http://www.thesgc.org/structures/4MR5/ Use BL21(DE3)-R3-pRARE2 strain for expression.
How to cite: BRD2A-c014 was a gift from Nicola Burgess-Brown (Addgene plasmid # 53626 ; http://n2t.net/addgene:53626 ; RRID:Addgene_53626)
